Addgene plasmid #100748: MBP-CHC(1-1074)-His6
Purpose: Bacterial expression of MBP-tagged clathrin heavy chain large fragment including N-terminal domain, his tagged at C-terminus for purification.
Depositing lab: Stephen Royle. Depositing organization: University of Warwick. Publication: New tools for "hot-wiring" clathrin-mediated endocytosis with temporal and spatial precision. Wood LA, Larocque G, Clarke NI, Sarkar S, Royle SJ. J Cell Biol. 2017 Sep 27. pii: jcb.201702188. doi: 10.1083/jcb.201702188. PubMed 28954824.
Backbone
  Vector backbone: pMALPre-His
  Vector type: Bacterial Expression
Growth in bacteria
  Bacterial resistance: Ampicillin, 100 μg/mL
  Growth temperature: 37°C
  Growth strain: DH5alpha
  Copy number: Unknown
Gene/Insert
  Gene/Insert name: CLTC (alt names: CHC; CHC17; clathrin heavy chain)
  Species: H. sapiens (human)
  Mutation: Residues 1-1074
  Entrez Gene: CLTC (a.k.a. CHC, CHC17, CLH-17, CLTCL2, Hc, MRD56)
  Tag / fusion protein: MBP (N terminal on insert); His (C terminal on insert)
  Cloning method: Restriction Enzyme; 5′ cloning site NotI (unknown if destroyed); 3′ cloning site BamHI/BglII (destroyed during cloning)
  Sequencing primers: 5′ MBP-F
Terms and licenses: Academic/Nonprofit Terms; Industry Terms: Not Available to Industry
How to cite: MBP-CHC(1-1074)-His6 was a gift from Stephen Royle (Addgene plasmid # 100748 ; http://n2t.net/addgene:100748 ; RRID:Addgene_100748)
