[The description below was written by a language model from this plasmid's Addgene catalogue record and pLannotate feature annotations shown in this document.]
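Description:
MBP-CHC(1-1074)-His6 is a bacterial expression plasmid of about 9.9 kb built on the pMALPre-His backbone, a pMAL-type vector for producing maltose-binding-protein fusions in E. coli. It is maintained through a ColE1/pMB1-family origin accompanied by the pBR322 bom region and the rop gene, which tends to hold copy number down (the catalogue lists copy number as unknown). Selection is by ampicillin via the β-lactamase gene. An M13 phage origin is also present, allowing single-stranded DNA production in principle.

The payload is residues 1-1074 of human clathrin heavy chain (CLTC/CHC17), a large fragment that includes the N-terminal domain. The annotation tool matched this region to the bovine clathrin entry, presumably reflecting close similarity between orthologues, while the catalogue states the species as human. The fragment sits downstream of a signal-sequence-less MBP, so the fusion stays in the cytosol, and is followed by a 6xHis tag. Transcription is driven by the tac promoter with a lac operator, and the plasmid carries its own lacI under the lacIq promoter, giving tight repression that is relieved by IPTG. A residual lacZα fragment lies after the His tag, followed by the rrnB T1 and T2 terminators.

The two tags permit affinity purification from either end, which helps enrich full-length product. The record gives the purpose as bacterial expression and purification of this clathrin fragment, in work on inducible "hot-wiring" of clathrin-mediated endocytosis. The sequencing-derived and depositor sequence records carry the same annotated features and differ by one nucleotide in length.
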