Features (pLannotate 1.2.2; 20 found; start..end, strand, type, name):
      3..80      +  promoter       lacIq promoter: lacI (mutant); In the lacIq allele, a single base change in the promoter boosts expression of the lacI gene about 10-fold.
     81..1163    +  CDS            lacI: lac repressor; lacI; The lac repressor binds to the lac operator to inhibit transcription in E. coli. This inhibition can be relieved by adding lactose or isopropyl-β-D-thiogalactopyranoside (IPTG).
   1176..1197    +  protein_bind   CAP binding site: CAP binding activates transcription in the presence of cAMP. E. coli catabolite activator protein
   1216..1233    +  promoter       tet promoter (fragment): E. coli promoter for tetracycline efflux protein gene
   1406..1434    +  promoter       tac promoter: strong E. coli promoter; hybrid between the trp and lac UV5 promoters
   1442..1458    +  protein_bind   lac operator: The lac repressor binds to the lac operator to inhibit transcription in E. coli. This inhibition can be relieved by adding lactose or isopropyl-β-D-thiogalactopyranoside (IPTG). lac repressor encoded by lacI
   1528..2628    +  CDS            MBP: maltose binding protein from E. coli; malE (mutated); This version of the gene does not encode a signal sequence, so MBP will remain in the cytosol.
   2716..5937    +  CDS            CLTC (fragment): CLH1_BOVIN - Experimental evidence at protein level: Swiss-Prot protein existence level 1. Clathrin is the major protein of the polyhedral coat of coated pits and vesicles. Two different adapter protein complexes link the clathrin lattice either to the plasma membrane or to the trans- Golgi network. Acts as component of the TACC3/ch-TOG/clathrin complex proposed to contribute to stabilization of kinetochore fibers of the mitotic spindle by acting as inter-microtubule bridge. The TACC3/ch- TOG/clathrin complex is required for the maintenance of kinetochore fiber tension. Plays a role in early a
   5953..5970    +  CDS            6xHis: 6xHis affinity tag
   5982..6136    +  CDS            lacZα (fragment): LacZα fragment of β-galactosidase; lacZ fragment
   6229..6344    +  ncRNA          5S rRNA: Accession: RF00001 - 5S ribosomal RNA
   6348..6434    +  terminator     rrnB T1 terminator: Escherichia coli rrnB; transcription terminator T1 from the E. coli rrnB gene
   6526..6553    +  terminator     rrnB T2 terminator: transcription terminator T2 from the E. coli rrnB gene
   6573..6664    +  promoter       AmpR promoter: bla
   6665..7525    +  CDS            AmpR: β-lactamase; bla; confers resistance to ampicillin, carbenicillin, and related antibiotics
   7567..8080    -  rep_origin     M13 ori (sequence partly withheld): M13 bacteriophage origin of replication; arrow indicates direction of (+) strand synthesis
   8191..8779    +  rep_origin     ori: high-copy-number ColE1/pMB1/pBR322/pUC origin of replication
   8965..9107    -  misc_feature   bom: basis of mobility region from pBR322
   9209..9400    -  CDS            rop: Rop protein, which maintains plasmids at low copy number; rop
   9417..9797    +  CDS            YPB1_ECOLX: Protein predicted: Swiss-Prot protein existence level 4. From Escherichia coli.
>Addgene plasmid #100748 | MBP-CHC(1-1074)-His6 | depositor full sequence | sequence record 189393 | MBP-CHC(1-1074)-His6 sequence 9893 bps
CCGACACCATCGAATGGTGCAAAACCTTTCGCGGTATGGCATGATAGCGCCCGGAAGAGAGTCAATTCAG
GGTGGTGAATGTGAAACCAGTAACGTTATACGATGTCGCAGAGTATGCCGGTGTCTCTTATCAGACCGTT
TCCCGCGTGGTGAACCAGGCCAGCCACGTTTCTGCGAAAACGCGGGAAAAAGTGGAAGCGGCGATGGCGG
AGCTGAATTACATTCCCAACCGCGTGGCACAACAACTGGCGGGCAAACAGTCGTTGCTGATTGGCGTTGC
CACCTCCAGTCTGGCCCTGCACGCGCCGTCGCAAATTGTCGCGGCGATTAAATCTCGCGCCGATCAACTG
GGTGCCAGCGTGGTGGTGTCGATGGTAGAACGAAGCGGCGTCGAAGCCTGTAAAGCGGCGGTGCACAATC
TTCTCGCGCAACGCGTCAGTGGGCTGATCATTAACTATCCGCTGGATGACCAGGATGCCATTGCTGTGGA
AGCTGCCTGCACTAATGTTCCGGCGTTATTTCTTGATGTCTCTGACCAGACACCCATCAACAGTATTATT
TTCTCCCATGAAGACGGTACGCGACTGGGCGTGGAGCATCTGGTCGCATTGGGTCACCAGCAAATCGCGC
TGTTAGCGGGCCCATTAAGTTCTGTCTCGGCGCGTCTGCGTCTGGCTGGCTGGCATAAATATCTCACTCG
CAATCAAATTCAGCCGATAGCGGAACGGGAAGGCGACTGGAGTGCCATGTCCGGTTTTCAACAAACCATG
CAAATGCTGAATGAGGGCATCGTTCCCACTGCGATGCTGGTTGCCAACGATCAGATGGCGCTGGGCGCAA
TGCGCGCCATTACCGAGTCCGGGCTGCGCGTTGGTGCGGATATCTCGGTAGTGGGATACGACGATACCGA
AGACAGCTCATGTTATATCCCGCCGTTAACCACCATCAAACAGGATTTTCGCCTGCTGGGGCAAACCAGC
GTGGACCGCTTGCTGCAACTCTCTCAGGGCCAGGCGGTGAAGGGCAATCAGCTGTTGCCCGTCTCACTGG
TGAAAAGAAAAACCACCCTGGCGCCCAATACGCAAACCGCCTCTCCCCGCGCGTTGGCCGATTCATTAAT
GCAGCTGGCACGACAGGTTTCCCGACTGGAAAGCGGGCAGTGAGCGCAACGCAATTAATGTAAGTTAGCT
CACTCATTAGGCACAATTCTCATGTTTGACAGCTTATCATCGACTGCACGGTGCACCAATGCTTCTGGCG
TCAGGCAGCCATCGGAAGCTGTGGTATGGCTGTGCAGGTCGTAAATCACTGCATAATTCGTGTCGCTCAA
GGCGCACTCCCGTTCTGGATAATGTTTTTTGCGCCGACATCATAACGGTTCTGGCAAATATTCTGAAATG
AGCTGTTGACAATTAATCATCGGCTCGTATAATGTGTGGAATTGTGAGCGGATAACAATTTCACACAGGA
AACAGCCAGTCCGTTTAGGTGTTTTCACGAGCACTTCACCAACAAGGACCATAGCATATGAAAATCGAAG
AAGGTAAACTGGTAATCTGGATTAACGGCGATAAAGGCTATAACGGTCTCGCTGAAGTCGGTAAGAAATT
CGAGAAAGATACCGGAATTAAAGTCACCGTTGAGCATCCGGATAAACTGGAAGAGAAATTCCCACAGGTT
GCGGCAACTGGCGATGGCCCTGACATTATCTTCTGGGCACACGACCGCTTTGGTGGCTACGCTCAATCTG
GCCTGTTGGCTGAAATCACCCCGGACAAAGCGTTCCAGGACAAGCTGTATCCGTTTACCTGGGATGCCGT
ACGTTACAACGGCAAGCTGATTGCTTACCCGATCGCTGTTGAAGCGTTATCGCTGATTTATAACAAAGAT
CTGCTGCCGAACCCGCCAAAAACCTGGGAAGAGATCCCGGCGCTGGATAAAGAACTGAAAGCGAAAGGTA
AGAGCGCGCTGATGTTCAACCTGCAAGAACCGTACTTCACCTGGCCGCTGATTGCTGCTGACGGGGGTTA
TGCGTTCAAGTATGAAAACGGCAAGTACGACATTAAAGACGTGGGCGTGGATAACGCTGGCGCGAAAGCG
GGTCTGACCTTCCTGGTTGACCTGATTAAAAACAAACACATGAATGCAGACACCGATTACTCCATCGCAG
AAGCTGCCTTTAATAAAGGCGAAACAGCGATGACCATCAACGGCCCGTGGGCATGGTCCAACATCGACAC
CAGCAAAGTGAATTATGGTGTAACGGTACTGCCGACCTTCAAGGGTCAACCATCCAAACCGTTCGTTGGC
GTGCTGAGCGCAGGTATTAACGCCGCCAGTCCGAACAAAGAGCTGGCAAAAGAGTTCCTCGAAAACTATC
TGCTGACTGATGAAGGTCTGGAAGCGGTTAATAAAGACAAACCGCTGGGTGCCGTAGCGCTGAAGTCTTA
CGAGGAAGAGTTGGCGAAAGATCCACGTATTGCCGCCACTATGGAAAACGCCCAGAAAGGTGAAATCATG
CCGAACATCCCGCAGATGTCCGCTTTCTGGTATGCCGTGCGTACTGCGGTGATCAACGCCGCCAGCGGTC
GTCAGACTGTCGATGAAGCCCTGAAAGACGCGCAGACTAATTCGAGCTCGAACAACAACAACAATAACAA
TAACAACAACCTCGGGCTGGAAGTTCTGTTCCAGGGGCCCGAATTCGGGATCTGCATGGCCCAGATTCTG
CCAATTCGTTTTCAGGAGCATCTCCAGCTCCAGAACCTGGGTATCAACCCAGCAAACATTGGCTTCAGTA
CCCTGACTATGGAGTCTGACAAATTCATCTGCATTAGAGAAAAAGTAGGAGAGCAGGCCCAGGTGGTAAT
CATTGATATGAATGACCCAAGTAATCCAATTCGAAGACCAATTTCAGCAGACAGCGCCATCATGAATCCA
GCTAGCAAAGTAATTGCACTGAAAGCTGGGAAAACTCTTCAGATTTTTAACATTGAAATGAAAAGTAAAA
TGAAGGCTCATACCATGACTGATGATGTCACCTTTTGGAAATGGATCTCTTTGAATACGGTTGCTCTTGT
TACGGATAATGCAGTTTATCACTGGAGTATGGAAGGAGAGTCTCAGCCAGTGAAAATGTTTGATCGCCAT
TCTAGCCTTGCAGGGTGCCAGATTATCAATTACCGTACAGATGCAAAACAAAAGTGGTTACTTCTGACTG
GTATATCTGCACAGCAAAATCGTGTGGTGGGAGCTATGCAGCTATATTCTGTAGATAGGAAAGTGTCTCA
GCCCATTGAAGGACATGCAGCTAGCTTTGCACAGTTTAAGATGGAAGGAAATGCAGAAGAATCAACGTTA
TTTTGTTTTGCAGTTCGGGGCCAAGCTGGAGGGAAGTTACATATTATTGAAGTTGGCACACCACCTACAG
GGAACCAGCCCTTTCCAAAGAAGGCAGTGGATGTCTTCTTTCCTCCAGAAGCACAAAATGATTTTCCTGT
TGCAATGCAGATCAGTGAAAAGCATGATGTGGTGTTCTTGATAACCAAGTATGGTTATATCCACCTCTAT
GATCTTGAGACTGGTACCTGCATCTACATGAATAGAATCAGTGGAGAAACAATTTTTGTTACTGCACCTC
ATGAAGCCACAGCTGGAATAATTGGAGTAAACAGAAAGGGACAAGTTCTGTCAGTGTGTGTGGAAGAAGA
AAACATAATTCCTTACATCACCAATGTTCTACAAAATCCTGATTTGGCTCTGAGAATGGCTGTACGTAAT
AACTTAGCCGGTGCTGAAGAACTCTTTGCCCGGAAATTTAATGCTCTTTTTGCCCAGGGAAATTACTCGG
AGGCAGCAAAGGTGGCTGCTAATGCACCAAAGGGAATTCTTCGTACTCCAGACACTATCCGTCGGTTCCA
GAGTGTCCCAGCCCAGCCAGGTCAAACTTCTCCTCTACTTCAGTACTTTGGTATCCTTTTGGACCAGGGA
CAGCTCAACAAATACGAATCCTTAGAGCTTTGTAGGCCTGTACTTCAGCAAGGGCGAAAACAGCTTTTGG
AGAAATGGTTAAAAGAAGATAAGCTGGAATGTTCTGAAGAACTGGGTGATCTTGTGAAATCTGTGGACCC
TACATTGGCACTTAGTGTGTACCTAAGGGCTAACGTCCCAAATAAAGTCATTCAGTGCTTTGCAGAAACA
GGTCAAGTCCAAAAGATTGTTTTATATGCTAAAAAAGTTGGATACACTCCAGATTGGATATTTCTGCTGA
GAAATGTAATGCGAATCAGTCCAGATCAGGGACAGCAGTTTGCCCAAATGTTAGTTCAAGATGAAGAGCC
TCTTGCTGACATCACACAGATTGTAGATGTCTTTATGGAATACAATCTAATTCAGCAGTGTACTGCATTC
TTGCTTGATGCTCTGAAGAATAATCGCCCATCTGAAGGTCCTTTACAGACGCGGTTACTTGAGATGAACC
TTATGCATGCGCCTCAAGTTGCAGATGCTATTCTAGGCAATCAGATGTTCACACATTATGACCGGGCTCA
TATTGCTCAACTGTGTGAAAAGGCTGGCCTACTGCAGCGTGCATTAGAACATTTCACTGATTTATATGAT
ATAAAACGTGCAGTGGTTCACACCCATCTTCTTAACCCTGAGTGGTTAGTCAACTACTTTGGTTCCTTAT
CAGTAGAAGACTCCCTAGAATGTCTCAGAGCCATGCTGTCTGCCAACATCCGTCAGAATCTGCAGATTTG
TGTTCAGGTGGCTTCTAAATATCATGAACAACTGTCAACTCAGTCTCTGATTGAACTTTTTGAATCTTTC
AAGAGTTTTGAAGGTCTCTTTTATTTTCTGGGATCCATTGTTAACTTTAGCCAGGACCCAGATGTGCACT
TTAAATATATTCAGGCAGCTTGCAAGACTGGGCAAATCAAAGAAGTAGAAAGAATCTGTAGAGAAAGCAA
CTGCTACGATCCTGAGCGAGTCAAGAATTTTCTTAAGGAAGCAAAACTAACAGATCAGCTACCACTTATC
ATTGTGTGTGATCGATTTGACTTTGTCCATGATTTGGTGCTCTATTTATATAGAAATAATCTTCAAAAGT
ATATAGAGATATATGTACAGAAGGTGAATCCAAGTCGACTTCCTGTAGTTATTGGAGGATTACTTGATGT
TGACTGTTCTGAAGATGTCATAAAAAACTTGATTCTTGTTGTAAGAGGTCAATTCTCTACTGATGAGCTT
GTTGCTGAGGTTGAAAAAAGAAACAGATTGAAACTGCTTCTGCCTTGGCTAGAGGCCAGAATTCATGAGG
GCTGTGAGGAGCCTGCTACTCACAATGCCTTAGCCAAAATCTACATAGACAGTAATAACAACCCGGAGAG
ATTTCTTCGTGAAAATCCCTACTATGACAGTCGCGTTGTTGGAAAGTATTGTGAGAAGAGAGATCCACAT
CTGGCCTGTGTTGCTTATGAACGTGGCCAATGTGATCTGGAACTTATTAATGTTTGCAATGAGAATTCCC
TCTTCAAAAGTCTTTCTCGCTACCTGGTACGTCGAAAGGATCCAGAATTGTGGGGCAGCGTGCTGCTGGA
AAGCAATCCTTACAGGAGACCCCTAATTGACCAGGTTGTACAAACAGCTTTGTCTGAGACTCAGGACCCT
GAAGAAGTGTCAGTAACTGTAAAGGCTTTCATGACTGCAGACCTTCCTAATGAACTCATTGAACTGCTGG
AGAAAATTGTCCTTGATAACTCTGTATTCAGTGAACACAGGAATCTGCAAAACCTCCTTATCCTCACTGC
AATTAAGGCTGACCGTACACGTGTTATGGAGTATATTAACCGCCTGGATAATTATGATGCCCCAGATATT
GCCAATATCGCCATCAGCAATGAGCTGTTTGAAGAAGCATTTGCCATTTTCCGGAAAGCGGCCGCAGTCG
ACCACCATCACCATCACCATTAAAAGCTTGGCACTGGCCGTCGTTTTACAACGTCGTGACTGGGAAAACC
CTGGCGTTACCCAACTTAATCGCCTTGCAGCACATCCCCCTTTCGCCAGCTGGCGTAATAGCGAAGAGGC
CCGCACCGATCGCCCTTCCCAACAGTTGCGCAGCCTGAATGGCGAATGGCAGCTTGGCTGTTTTGGCGGA
TGAGATAAGATTTTCAGCCTGATACAGATTAAATCAGAACGCAGAAGCGGTCTGATAAAACAGAATTTGC
CTGGCGGCAGTAGCGCGGTGGTCCCACCTGACCCCATGCCGAACTCAGAAGTGAAACGCCGTAGCGCCGA
TGGTAGTGTGGGGTCTCCCCATGCGAGAGTAGGGAACTGCCAGGCATCAAATAAAACGAAAGGCTCAGTC
GAAAGACTGGGCCTTTCGTTTTATCTGTTGTTTGTCGGTGAACGCTCTCCTGAGTAGGACAAATCCGCCG
GGAGCGGATTTGAACGTTGCGAAGCAACGGCCCGGAGGGTGGCGGGCAGGACGCCCGCCATAAACTGCCA
GGCATCAAATTAAGCAGAAGGCCATCCTGACGGATGGCCTTTTTGCGTTTCTACAAACTCTTTTTGTTTA
TTTTTCTAAATACATTCAAATATGTATCCGCTCATGAGACAATAACCCTGATAAATGCTTCAATAATATT
GAAAAAGGAAGAGTATGAGTATTCAACATTTCCGTGTCGCCCTTATTCCCTTTTTTGCGGCATTTTGCCT
TCCTGTTTTTGCTCACCCAGAAACGCTGGTGAAAGTAAAAGATGCTGAAGATCAGTTGGGTGCACGAGTG
GGTTACATCGAACTGGATCTCAACAGCGGTAAGATCCTTGAGAGTTTTCGCCCCGAAGAACGTTCTCCAA
TGATGAGCACTTTTAAAGTTCTGCTATGTGGCGCGGTATTATCCCGTGTTGACGCCGGGCAAGAGCAACT
CGGTCGCCGCATACACTATTCTCAGAATGACTTGGTTGAGTACTCACCAGTCACAGAAAAGCATCTTACG
GATGGCATGACAGTAAGAGAATTATGCAGTGCTGCCATAACCATGAGTGATAACACTGCGGCCAACTTAC
TTCTGACAACGATCGGAGGACCGAAGGAGCTAACCGCTTTTTTGCACAACATGGGGGATCATGTAACTCG
CCTTGATCGTTGGGAACCGGAGCTGAATGAAGCCATACCAAACGACGAGCGTGACACCACGATGCCTGTA
GCAATGGCAACAACGTTGCGCAAACTATTAACTGGCGAACTACTTACTCTAGCTTCCCGGCAACAATTAA
TAGACTGGATGGAGGCGGATAAAGTTGCAGGACCACTTCTGCGCTCGGCCCTTCCGGCTGGCTGGTTTAT
TGCTGATAAATCTGGAGCCGGTGAGCGTGGGTCTCGCGGTATCATTGCAGCACTGGGGCCAGATGGTAAG
CCCTCCCGTATCGTAGTTATCTACACGACGGGGAGTCAGGCAACTATGGATGAACGAAATAGACAGATCG
CTGAGATAGGTGCCTCACTGATTAAGCATTGGTAACTGTCAGACCAAGTTTACTCATATATACTTTAGAT
TGATT
[38 nt withheld, positions 7566-7603]
A
[37 nt withheld, positions 7605-7641]
ATTTTGTTAAAATTCGCGTTAAATTTTTGTTAAATCAGCTCATTTTTTAACCAATAGGCCGAAATCGGCA
AAATCCCTTATAAATCAAAAGAATAGACCGAGATAGGGT
[37 nt withheld, positions 7751-7787]
AAAGAACGTGGACTCCAACGTCAAAGG
[141 nt withheld, positions 7815-7955]
G
[125 nt withheld, positions 7957-8081]
AAAGGATCTAGGTGAAGATCCTTTTTGATAATCTCATGACCAAAATCCCTTAACGTGAGTTTTCGTTCCA
CTGAGCGTCAGACCCCGTAGAAAAGATCAAAGGATCTTCTTGAGATCCTTTTTTTCTGCGCGTAATCTGC
TGCTTGCAAACAAAAAAACCACCGCTACCAGCGGTGGTTTGTTTGCCGGATCAAGAGCTACCAACTCTTT
TTCCGAAGGTAACTGGCTTCAGCAGAGCGCAGATACCAAATACTGTCCTTCTAGTGTAGCCGTAGTTAGG
CCACCACTTCAAGAACTCTGTAGCACCGCCTACATACCTCGCTCTGCTAATCCTGTTACCAGTGGCTGCT
GCCAGTGGCGATAAGTCGTGTCTTACCGGGTTGGACTCAAGACGATAGTTACCGGATAAGGCGCAGCGGT
CGGGCTGAACGGGGGGTTCGTGCACACAGCCCAGCTTGGAGCGAACGACCTACACCGAACTGAGATACCT
ACAGCGTGAGCTATGAGAAAGCGCCACGCTTCCCGAAGGGAGAAAGGCGGACAGGTATCCGGTAAGCGGC
AGGGTCGGAACAGGAGAGCGCACGAGGGAGCTTCCAGGGGGAAACGCCTGGTATCTTTATAGTCCTGTCG
GGTTTCGCCACCTCTGACTTGAGCGTCGATTTTTGTGATGCTCGTCAGGGGGGCGGAGCCTATGGAAAAA
CGCCAGCAACGCGGCCTTTTTACGGTTCCTGGCCTTTTGCTGGCCTTTTGCTCACATGTTCTTTCCTGCG
TTATCCCCTGATTCTGTGGATAACCGTATTACCGCCTTTGAGTGAGCTGATACCGCTCGCCGCAGCCGAA
CGACCGAGCGCAGCGAGTCAGTGAGCGAGGAAGCGGAAGAGCGCCTGATGCGGTATTTTCTCCTTACGCA
TCTGTGCGGTATTTCACACCGCATATATGGTGCACTCTCAGTACAATCTGCTCTGATGCCGCATAGTTAA
GCCAGTATACACTCCGCTATCGCTACGTGACTGGGTCATGGCTGCGCCCCGACACCCGCCAACACCCGCT
GACGCGCCCTGACGGGCTTGTCTGCTCCCGGCATCCGCTTACAGACAAGCTGTGACCGTCTCCGGGAGCT
GCATGTGTCAGAGGTTTTCACCGTCATCACCGAAACGCGCGAGGCAGCTGCGGTAAAGCTCATCAGCGTG
GTCGTGCAGCGATTCACAGATGTCTGCCTGTTCATCCGCGTCCAGCTCGTTGAGTTTCTCCAGAAGCGTT
AATGTCTGGCTTCTGATAAAGCGGGCCATGTTAAGGGCGGTTTTTTCCTGTTTGGTCACTGATGCCTCCG
TGTAAGGGGGATTTCTGTTCATGGGGGTAATGATACCGATGAAACGAGAGAGGATGCTCACGATACGGGT
TACTGATGATGAACATGCCCGGTTACTGGAACGTTGTGAGGGTAAACAACTGGCGGTATGGATGCGGCGG
GACCAGAGAAAAATCACTCAGGGTCAATGCCAGCGCTTCGTTAATACAGATGTAGGTGTTCCACAGGGTA
GCCAGCAGCATCCTGCGATGCAGATCCGGAACATAATGGTGCAGGGCGCTGACTTCCGCGTTTCCAGACT
TTACGAAACACGGAAACCGAAGACCATTCATGTTGTTGCTCAGGTCGCAGACGTTTTGCAGCAGCAGTCG
CTTCACGTTCGCTCGCGTATCGGTGATTCATTCTGCTAACCAGTAAGGCAACCCCGCCAGCCTAGCCGGG
TCCTCAACGACAGGAGCACGATCATGCGCACCCGTGGCCAGGACCCAACGCTGCCCGAAATT
