Features (pLannotate 1.2.2; 20 found; start..end, strand, type, name):
     10..87      +  promoter       lacIq promoter: lacI (mutant); In the lacIq allele, a single base change in the promoter boosts expression of the lacI gene about 10-fold.
     88..1170    +  CDS            lacI: lac repressor; lacI; The lac repressor binds to the lac operator to inhibit transcription in E. coli. This inhibition can be relieved by adding lactose or isopropyl-β-D-thiogalactopyranoside (IPTG).
   1183..1204    +  protein_bind   CAP binding site: CAP binding activates transcription in the presence of cAMP. E. coli catabolite activator protein
   1223..1240    +  promoter       tet promoter (fragment): E. coli promoter for tetracycline efflux protein gene
   1413..1441    +  promoter       tac promoter: strong E. coli promoter; hybrid between the trp and lac UV5 promoters
   1449..1465    +  protein_bind   lac operator: The lac repressor binds to the lac operator to inhibit transcription in E. coli. This inhibition can be relieved by adding lactose or isopropyl-β-D-thiogalactopyranoside (IPTG). lac repressor encoded by lacI
   1535..2635    +  CDS            MBP: maltose binding protein from E. coli; malE (mutated); This version of the gene does not encode a signal sequence, so MBP will remain in the cytosol.
   2723..5944    +  CDS            CLTC (fragment): CLH1_BOVIN - Experimental evidence at protein level: Swiss-Prot protein existence level 1. Clathrin is the major protein of the polyhedral coat of coated pits and vesicles. Two different adapter protein complexes link the clathrin lattice either to the plasma membrane or to the trans- Golgi network. Acts as component of the TACC3/ch-TOG/clathrin complex proposed to contribute to stabilization of kinetochore fibers of the mitotic spindle by acting as inter-microtubule bridge. The TACC3/ch- TOG/clathrin complex is required for the maintenance of kinetochore fiber tension. Plays a role in early a
   5960..5977    +  CDS            6xHis: 6xHis affinity tag
   5989..6143    +  CDS            lacZα (fragment): LacZα fragment of β-galactosidase; lacZ fragment
   6236..6351    +  ncRNA          5S rRNA: Accession: RF00001 - 5S ribosomal RNA
   6355..6441    +  terminator     rrnB T1 terminator: Escherichia coli rrnB; transcription terminator T1 from the E. coli rrnB gene
   6533..6560    +  terminator     rrnB T2 terminator: transcription terminator T2 from the E. coli rrnB gene
   6579..6670    +  promoter       AmpR promoter: bla
   6671..7531    +  CDS            AmpR: β-lactamase; bla; confers resistance to ampicillin, carbenicillin, and related antibiotics
   7573..8086    -  rep_origin     M13 ori (sequence partly withheld): M13 bacteriophage origin of replication; arrow indicates direction of (+) strand synthesis
   8197..8785    +  rep_origin     ori: high-copy-number ColE1/pMB1/pBR322/pUC origin of replication
   8971..9113    -  misc_feature   bom: basis of mobility region from pBR322
   9215..9406    -  CDS            rop: Rop protein, which maintains plasmids at low copy number; rop
   9423..9803    +  CDS            YPB1_ECOLX: Protein predicted: Swiss-Prot protein existence level 4. From Escherichia coli.
>Addgene plasmid #100748 | MBP-CHC(1-1074)-His6 | addgene full sequence | sequence record 193276 | Addgene NGS Result
CGAAATTCCGACACCATCGAATGGTGCAAAACCTTTCGCGGTATGGCATGATAGCGCCCGGAAGAGAGTC
AATTCAGGGTGGTGAATGTGAAACCAGTAACGTTATACGATGTCGCAGAGTATGCCGGTGTCTCTTATCA
GACCGTTTCCCGCGTGGTGAACCAGGCCAGCCACGTTTCTGCGAAAACGCGGGAAAAAGTGGAAGCGGCG
ATGGCGGAGCTGAATTACATTCCCAACCGCGTGGCACAACAACTGGCGGGCAAACAGTCGTTGCTGATTG
GCGTTGCCACCTCCAGTCTGGCCCTGCACGCGCCGTCGCAAATTGTCGCGGCGATTAAATCTCGCGCCGA
TCAACTGGGTGCCAGCGTGGTGGTGTCGATGGTAGAACGAAGCGGCGTCGAAGCCTGTAAAGCGGCGGTG
CACAATCTTCTCGCGCAACGCGTCAGTGGGCTGATCATTAACTATCCGCTGGATGACCAGGATGCCATTG
CTGTGGAAGCTGCCTGCACTAATGTTCCGGCGTTATTTCTTGATGTCTCTGACCAGACACCCATCAACAG
TATTATTTTCTCCCATGAAGACGGTACGCGACTGGGCGTGGAGCATCTGGTCGCATTGGGTCACCAGCAA
ATCGCGCTGTTAGCGGGCCCATTAAGTTCTGTCTCGGCGCGTCTGCGTCTGGCTGGCTGGCATAAATATC
TCACTCGCAATCAAATTCAGCCGATAGCGGAACGGGAAGGCGACTGGAGTGCCATGTCCGGTTTTCAACA
AACCATGCAAATGCTGAATGAGGGCATCGTTCCCACTGCGATGCTGGTTGCCAACGATCAGATGGCGCTG
GGCGCAATGCGCGCCATTACCGAGTCCGGGCTGCGCGTTGGTGCGGATATCTCAGTAGTGGGATACGACG
ATACCGAAGACAGCTCATGTTATATCCCGCCGTTAACCACCATCAAACAGGATTTTCGCCTGCTGGGGCA
AACCAGCGTGGACCGCTTGCTGCAACTCTCTCAGGGCCAGGCGGTGAAGGGCAATCAGCTGTTGCCCGTC
TCACTGGTGAAAAGAAAAACCACCCTGGCGCCCAATACGCAAACCGCCTCTCCCCGCGCGTTGGCCGATT
CATTAATGCAGCTGGCACGACAGGTTTCCCGACTGGAAAGCGGGCAGTGAGCGCAACGCAATTAATGTAA
GTTAGCTCACTCATTAGGCACAATTCTCATGTTTGACAGCTTATCATCGACTGCACGGTGCACCAATGCT
TCTGGCGTCAGGCAGCCATCGGAAGCTGTGGTATGGCTGTGCAGGTCGTAAATCACTGCATAATTCGTGT
CGCTCAAGGCGCACTCCCGTTCTGGATAATGTTTTTTGCGCCGACATCATAACGGTTCTGGCAAATATTC
TGAAATGAGCTGTTGACAATTAATCATCGGCTCGTATAATGTGTGGAATTGTGAGCGGATAACAATTTCA
CACAGGAAACAGCCAGTCCGTTTAGGTGTTTTCACGAGCACTTCACCAACAAGGACCATAGCATATGAAA
ATCGAAGAAGGTAAACTGGTAATCTGGATTAACGGCGATAAAGGCTATAACGGTCTCGCTGAAGTCGGTA
AGAAATTCGAGAAAGATACCGGAATTAAAGTCACCGTTGAGCATCCGGATAAACTGGAAGAGAAATTCCC
ACAGGTTGCGGCAACTGGCGATGGCCCTGACATTATCTTCTGGGCACACGACCGCTTTGGTGGCTACGCT
CAATCTGGCCTGTTGGCTGAAATCACCCCGGACAAAGCGTTCCAGGACAAGCTGTATCCGTTTACCTGGG
ATGCCGTACGTTACAACGGCAAGCTGATTGCTTACCCGATCGCTGTTGAAGCGTTATCGCTGATTTATAA
CAAAGATCTGCTGCCGAACCCGCCAAAAACCTGGGAAGAGATCCCGGCGCTGGATAAAGAACTGAAAGCG
AAAGGTAAGAGCGCGCTGATGTTCAACCTGCAAGAACCGTACTTCACCTGGCCGCTGATTGCTGCTGACG
GGGGTTATGCGTTCAAGTATGAAAACGGCAAGTACGACATTAAAGACGTGGGCGTGGATAACGCTGGCGC
GAAAGCGGGTCTGACCTTCCTGGTTGACCTGATTAAAAACAAACACATGAATGCAGACACCGATTACTCC
ATCGCAGAAGCTGCCTTTAATAAAGGCGAAACAGCGATGACCATCAACGGCCCGTGGGCATGGTCCAACA
TCGACACCAGCAAAGTGAATTATGGTGTAACGGTACTGCCGACCTTCAAGGGTCAACCATCCAAACCGTT
CGTTGGCGTGCTGAGCGCAGGTATTAACGCCGCCAGTCCGAACAAAGAGCTGGCAAAAGAGTTCCTCGAA
AACTATCTGCTGACTGATGAAGGTCTGGAAGCGGTTAATAAAGACAAACCGCTGGGTGCCGTAGCGCTGA
AGTCTTACGAGGAAGAGTTGGCGAAAGATCCACGTATTGCCGCCACTATGGAAAACGCCCAGAAAGGTGA
AATCATGCCGAACATCCCGCAGATGTCCGCTTTCTGGTATGCCGTGCGTACTGCGGTGATCAACGCCGCC
AGCGGTCGTCAGACTGTCGATGAAGCCCTGAAAGACGCGCAGACTAATTCGAGCTCGAACAACAACAACA
ATAACAATAACAACAACCTCGGGCTGGAAGTTCTGTTCCAGGGGCCCGAATTCGGGATCTGCATGGCCCA
GATTCTGCCAATTCGTTTTCAGGAGCATCTCCAGCTCCAGAACCTGGGTATCAACCCAGCAAACATTGGC
TTCAGTACCCTGACTATGGAGTCTGACAAATTCATCTGCATTAGAGAAAAAGTAGGAGAGCAGGCCCAGG
TGGTAATCATTGATATGAATGACCCAAGTAATCCAATTCGAAGACCAATTTCAGCAGACAGCGCCATCAT
GAATCCAGCTAGCAAAGTAATTGCACTGAAAGCTGGGAAAACTCTTCAGATTTTTAACATTGAAATGAAA
AGTAAAATGAAGGCTCATACCATGACTGATGATGTCACCTTTTGGAAATGGATCTCTTTGAATACGGTTG
CTCTTGTTACGGATAATGCAGTTTATCACTGGAGTATGGAAGGAGAGTCTCAGCCAGTGAAAATGTTTGA
TCGCCATTCTAGCCTTGCAGGGTGCCAGATTATCAATTACCGTACAGATGCAAAACAAAAGTGGTTACTT
CTGACTGGTATATCTGCACAGCAAAATCGTGTGGTGGGAGCTATGCAGCTATATTCTGTAGATAGGAAAG
TGTCTCAGCCCATTGAAGGACATGCAGCTAGCTTTGCACAGTTTAAGATGGAAGGAAATGCAGAAGAATC
AACGTTATTTTGTTTTGCAGTTCGGGGCCAAGCTGGAGGGAAGTTACATATTATTGAAGTTGGCACACCA
CCTACAGGGAACCAGCCCTTTCCAAAGAAGGCAGTGGATGTCTTCTTTCCTCCAGAAGCACAAAATGATT
TTCCTGTTGCAATGCAGATCAGTGAAAAGCATGATGTGGTGTTCTTGATAACCAAGTATGGTTATATCCA
CCTCTATGATCTTGAGACTGGTACCTGCATCTACATGAATAGAATCAGTGGAGAAACAATTTTTGTTACT
GCACCTCATGAAGCCACAGCTGGAATAATTGGAGTAAACAGAAAGGGACAAGTTCTGTCAGTGTGTGTGG
AAGAAGAAAACATAATTCCTTACATCACCAATGTTCTACAAAATCCTGATTTGGCTCTGAGAATGGCTGT
ACGTAATAACTTAGCCGGTGCTGAAGAACTCTTTGCCCGGAAATTTAATGCTCTTTTTGCCCAGGGAAAT
TACTCGGAGGCAGCAAAGGTGGCTGCTAATGCACCAAAGGGAATTCTTCGTACTCCAGACACTATCCGTC
GGTTCCAGAGTGTCCCAGCCCAGCCAGGTCAAACTTCTCCTCTACTTCAGTACTTTGGTATCCTTTTGGA
CCAGGGACAGCTCAACAAATACGAATCCTTAGAGCTTTGTAGGCCTGTACTTCAGCAAGGGCGAAAACAG
CTTTTGGAGAAATGGTTAAAAGAAGATAAGCTGGAATGTTCTGAAGAACTGGGTGATCTTGTGAAATCTG
TGGACCCTACATTGGCACTTAGTGTGTACCTAAGGGCTAACGTCCCAAATAAAGTCATTCAGTGCTTTGC
AGAAACAGGTCAAGTCCAAAAGATTGTTTTATATGCTAAAAAAGTTGGATACACTCCAGATTGGATATTT
CTGCTGAGAAATGTAATGCGAATCAGTCCAGATCAGGGACAGCAGTTTGCCCAAATGTTAGTTCAAGATG
AAGAGCCTCTTGCTGACATCACACAGATTGTAGATGTCTTTATGGAATACAATCTAATTCAGCAGTGTAC
TGCATTCTTGCTTGATGCTCTGAAGAATAATCGCCCATCTGAAGGTCCTTTACAGACGCGGTTACTTGAG
ATGAACCTTATGCATGCGCCTCAAGTTGCAGATGCTATTCTAGGCAATCAGATGTTCACACATTATGACC
GGGCTCATATTGCTCAACTGTGTGAAAAGGCTGGCCTACTGCAGCGTGCATTAGAACATTTCACTGATTT
ATATGATATAAAACGTGCAGTGGTTCACACCCATCTTCTTAACCCTGAGTGGTTAGTCAACTACTTTGGT
TCCTTATCAGTAGAAGACTCCCTAGAATGTCTCAGAGCCATGCTGTCTGCCAACATCCGTCAGAATCTGC
AGATTTGTGTTCAGGTGGCTTCTAAATATCATGAACAACTGTCAACTCAGTCTCTGATTGAACTTTTTGA
ATCTTTCAAGAGTTTTGAAGGTCTCTTTTATTTTCTGGGATCCATTGTTAACTTTAGCCAGGACCCAGAT
GTGCACTTTAAATATATTCAGGCAGCTTGCAAGACTGGGCAAATCAAAGAAGTAGAAAGAATCTGTAGAG
AAAGCAACTGCTACGATCCTGAGCGAGTCAAGAATTTTCTTAAGGAAGCAAAACTAACAGATCAGCTACC
ACTTATCATTGTGTGTGATCGATTTGACTTTGTCCATGATTTGGTGCTCTATTTATATAGAAATAATCTT
CAAAAGTATATAGAGATATATGTACAGAAGGTGAATCCAAGTCGACTTCCTGTAGTTATTGGAGGATTAC
TTGATGTTGACTGTTCTGAAGATGTCATAAAAAACTTGATTCTTGTTGTAAGAGGTCAATTCTCTACTGA
TGAGCTTGTTGCTGAGGTTGAAAAAAGAAACAGATTGAAACTGCTTCTGCCTTGGCTAGAGGCCAGAATT
CATGAGGGCTGTGAGGAGCCTGCTACTCACAATGCCTTAGCCAAAATCTACATAGACAGTAATAACAACC
CGGAGAGATTTCTTCGTGAAAATCCCTACTATGACAGTCGCGTTGTTGGAAAGTATTGTGAGAAGAGAGA
TCCACATCTGGCCTGTGTTGCTTATGAACGTGGCCAATGTGATCTGGAACTTATTAATGTTTGCAATGAG
AATTCCCTCTTCAAAAGTCTTTCTCGCTACCTGGTACGTCGAAAGGATCCAGAATTGTGGGGCAGCGTGC
TGCTGGAAAGCAATCCTTACAGGAGACCCCTAATTGACCAGGTTGTACAAACAGCTTTGTCTGAGACTCA
GGACCCTGAAGAAGTGTCAGTAACTGTAAAGGCTTTCATGACTGCAGACCTTCCTAATGAACTCATTGAA
CTGCTGGAGAAAATTGTCCTTGATAACTCTGTATTCAGTGAACACAGGAATCTGCAAAACCTCCTTATCC
TCACTGCAATTAAGGCTGACCGTACACGTGTTATGGAGTATATTAACCGCCTGGATAATTATGATGCCCC
AGATATTGCCAATATCGCCATCAGCAATGAGCTGTTTGAAGAAGCATTTGCCATTTTCCGGAAAGCGGCC
GCAGTCGACCACCATCACCATCACCATTAAAAGCTTGGCACTGGCCGTCGTTTTACAACGTCGTGACTGG
GAAAACCCTGGCGTTACCCAACTTAATCGCCTTGCAGCACATCCCCCTTTCGCCAGCTGGCGTAATAGCG
AAGAGGCCCGCACCGATCGCCCTTCCCAACAGTTGCGCAGCCTGAATGGCGAATGGCAGCTTGGCTGTTT
TGGCGGATGAGATAAGATTTTCAGCCTGATACAGATTAAATCAGAACGCAGAAGCGGTCTGATAAAACAG
AATTTGCCTGGCGGCAGTAGCGCGGTGGTCCCACCTGACCCCATGCCGAACTCAGAAGTGAAACGCCGTA
GCGCCGATGGTAGTGTGGGGTCTCCCCATGCGAGAGTAGGGAACTGCCAGGCATCAAATAAAACGAAAGG
CTCAGTCGAAAGACTGGGCCTTTCGTTTTATCTGTTGTTTGTCGGTGAACGCTCTCCTGAGTAGGACAAA
TCCGCCGGGAGCGGATTTGAACGTTGCGAAGCAACGGCCCGGAGGGTGGCGGGCAGGACGCCCGCCATAA
ACTGCCAGGCATCAAATTAAGCAGAAGGCCATCCTGACGGATGGCCTTTTTGCGTTTCTACAAACTCTTT
TGTTTATTTTTCTAAATACATTCAAATATGTATCCGCTCATGAGACAATAACCCTGATAAATGCTTCAAT
AATATTGAAAAAGGAAGAGTATGAGTATTCAACATTTCCGTGTCGCCCTTATTCCCTTTTTTGCGGCATT
TTGCCTTCCTGTTTTTGCTCACCCAGAAACGCTGGTGAAAGTAAAAGATGCTGAAGATCAGTTGGGTGCA
CGAGTGGGTTACATCGAACTGGATCTCAACAGCGGTAAGATCCTTGAGAGTTTTCGCCCCGAAGAACGTT
TCCCAATGATGAGCACTTTTAAAGTTCTGCTATGTGGCGCGGTATTATCCCGTGTTGACGCCGGGCAAGA
GCAACTCGGTCGCCGCATACACTATTCTCAGAATGACTTGGTTGAGTACTCACCAGTCACAGAAAAGCAT
CTTACGGATGGCATGACAGTAAGAGAATTATGCAGTGCTGCCATAACCATGAGTGATAACACTGCGGCCA
ACTTACTTCTGACAACGATCGGAGGACCGAAGGAGCTAACCGCTTTTTTGCACAACATGGGGGATCATGT
AACTCGCCTTGATCGTTGGGAACCGGAGCTGAATGAAGCCATACCAAACGACGAGCGTGACACCACGATG
CCTGTAGCAATGGCAACAACGTTGCGCAAACTATTAACTGGCGAACTACTTACTCTAGCTTCCCGGCAAC
AATTAATAGACTGGATGGAGGCGGATAAAGTTGCAGGACCACTTCTGCGCTCGGCCCTTCCGGCTGGCTG
GTTTATTGCTGATAAATCTGGAGCCGGTGAGCGTGGGTCTCGCGGTATCATTGCAGCACTGGGGCCAGAT
GGTAAGCCCTCCCGTATCGTAGTTATCTACACGACGGGGAGTCAGGCAACTATGGATGAACGAAATAGAC
AGATCGCTGAGATAGGTGCCTCACTGATTAAGCATTGGTAACTGTCAGACCAAGTTTACTCATATATACT
TTAGATTGATT
[38 nt withheld, positions 7572-7609]
A
[37 nt withheld, positions 7611-7647]
ATTTTGTTAAAATTCGCGTTAAATTTTTGTTAAATCAGCTCATTTTTTAACCAATAGGCCGAAATCGGCA
AAATCCCTTATAAATCAAAAGAATAGACCGAGATAGGGT
[37 nt withheld, positions 7757-7793]
AAAGAACGTGGACTCCAACGTCAAAGG
[141 nt withheld, positions 7821-7961]
G
[125 nt withheld, positions 7963-8087]
AAAGGATCTAGGTGAAGATCCTTTTTGATAATCTCATGACCAAAATCCCTTAACGTGAGTTTTCGTTCCA
CTGAGCGTCAGACCCCGTAGAAAAGATCAAAGGATCTTCTTGAGATCCTTTTTTTCTGCGCGTAATCTGC
TGCTTGCAAACAAAAAAACCACCGCTACCAGCGGTGGTTTGTTTGCCGGATCAAGAGCTACCAACTCTTT
TTCCGAAGGTAACTGGCTTCAGCAGAGCGCAGATACCAAATACTGTCCTTCTAGTGTAGCCGTAGTTAGG
CCACCACTTCAAGAACTCTGTAGCACCGCCTACATACCTCGCTCTGCTAATCCTGTTACCAGTGGCTGCT
GCCAGTGGCGATAAGTCGTGTCTTACCGGGTTGGACTCAAGACGATAGTTACCGGATAAGGCGCAGCGGT
CGGGCTGAACGGGGGGTTCGTGCACACAGCCCAGCTTGGAGCGAACGACCTACACCGAACTGAGATACCT
ACAGCGTGAGCTATGAGAAAGCGCCACGCTTCCCGAAGGGAGAAAGGCGGACAGGTATCCGGTAAGCGGC
AGGGTCGGAACAGGAGAGCGCACGAGGGAGCTTCCAGGGGGAAACGCCTGGTATCTTTATAGTCCTGTCG
GGTTTCGCCACCTCTGACTTGAGCGTCGATTTTTGTGATGCTCGTCAGGGGGGCGGAGCCTATGGAAAAA
CGCCAGCAACGCGGCCTTTTTACGGTTCCTGGCCTTTTGCTGGCCTTTTGCTCACATGTTCTTTCCTGCG
TTATCCCCTGATTCTGTGGATAACCGTATTACCGCCTTTGAGTGAGCTGATACCGCTCGCCGCAGCCGAA
CGACCGAGCGCAGCGAGTCAGTGAGCGAGGAAGCGGAAGAGCGCCTGATGCGGTATTTTCTCCTTACGCA
TCTGTGCGGTATTTCACACCGCATATATGGTGCACTCTCAGTACAATCTGCTCTGATGCCGCATAGTTAA
GCCAGTATACACTCCGCTATCGCTACGTGACTGGGTCATGGCTGCGCCCCGACACCCGCCAACACCCGCT
GACGCGCCCTGACGGGCTTGTCTGCTCCCGGCATCCGCTTACAGACAAGCTGTGACCGTCTCCGGGAGCT
GCATGTGTCAGAGGTTTTCACCGTCATCACCGAAACGCGCGAGGCAGCTGCGGTAAAGCTCATCAGCGTG
GTCGTGCAGCGATTCACAGATGTCTGCCTGTTCATCCGCGTCCAGCTCGTTGAGTTTCTCCAGAAGCGTT
AATGTCTGGCTTCTGATAAAGCGGGCCATGTTAAGGGCGGTTTTTTCCTGTTTGGTCACTGATGCCTCCG
TGTAAGGGGGATTTCTGTTCATGGGGGTAATGATACCGATGAAACGAGAGAGGATGCTCACGATACGGGT
TACTGATGATGAACATGCCCGGTTACTGGAACGTTGTGAGGGTAAACAACTGGCGGTATGGATGCGGCGG
GACCAGAGAAAAATCACTCAGGGTCAATGCCAGCGCTTCGTTAATACAGATGTAGGTGTTCCACAGGGTA
GCCAGCAGCATCCTGCGATGCAGATCCGGAACATAATGGTGCAGGGCGCTGACTTCCGCGTTTCCAGACT
TTACGAAACACGGAAACCGAAGACCATTCATGTTGTTGCTCAGGTCGCAGACGTTTTGCAGCAGCAGTCG
CTTCACGTTCGCTCGCGTATCGGTGATTCATTCTGCTAACCAGTAAGGCAACCCCGCCAGCCTAGCCGGG
TCCTCAACGACAGGAGCACGATCATGCGCACCCGTGGCCAGGACCCAACGCTGCC
